Addgene plasmid #131172: pOVC2
Purpose: (Empty Backbone) Cloning vector containing A-C-B casette
Depositing lab: Harald Janovjak. Depositing organization: Institute of Science and Technology Austria (I.S.T. Austria). Publication: Engineering Strategy and Vector Library for the Rapid Generation of Modular Light-Controlled Protein-Protein Interactions. Tichy AM, Gerrard EJ, Legrand JMD, Hobbs RM, Janovjak H. J Mol Biol. 2019 May 29. pii: S0022-2836(19)30317-1. doi: 10.1016/j.jmb.2019.05.033. PubMed 31150735.
Backbone
  Vector backbone: pcDNA3.1-
  Backbone manufacturer: Invitrogen
  Backbone size (bp): 5363
  Vector type: Mammalian Expression
  Selectable markers: Neomycin (select with G418)
Growth in bacteria
  Bacterial resistance: Ampicillin, 100 μg/mL
  Growth temperature: 37°C
  Growth strain: DH5alpha
  Copy number: High Copy
Gene/Insert
  Gene/Insert name: None
Terms and licenses: Academic/Nonprofit Terms; Industry Terms: Not Available to Industry
How to cite: pOVC2 was a gift from Harald Janovjak (Addgene plasmid # 131172 ; http://n2t.net/addgene:131172 ; RRID:Addgene_131172)
