[The description below was written by a language model from this plasmid's Addgene catalogue record and pLannotate feature annotations shown in this document.]
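Description:
pOVC2 is an empty mammalian expression cloning vector built on the Invitrogen pcDNA3.1(-) backbone, about 5.4 kb in total. It is propagated in E. coli through a high-copy ColE1/pUC-type origin with ampicillin selection from the β-lactamase gene and its own promoter. An f1 origin is also present, which in principle allows single-stranded DNA production. For selection in mammalian cells it carries a neomycin phosphotransferase gene driven by the SV40 enhancer/early promoter and terminated by an SV40 polyadenylation signal, giving G418 resistance.

The expression unit consists of the human CMV immediate-early enhancer and promoter, followed by a T7 promoter, a short unannotated cloning region of roughly 80 bp, and the bovine growth hormone polyadenylation signal. No insert is recorded. The catalogue describes the cloning region as an "A-C-B cassette", meaning a set of ordered insertion positions, but the record does not define what A, B and C are, and the feature tables do not annotate them. The associated publication concerns a vector library for the rapid assembly of modular light-controlled protein-protein interactions, so this vector presumably serves as a scaffold into which protein modules are inserted in a defined order for CMV-driven expression in mammalian cells.

Two sequence records are available, one supplied by the depositor and one from repository sequencing. They differ by only a few nucleotides in length and in their start coordinate, and they yield the same feature set. Small hits such as the HIV-1 LTR fragment, the ble and lacI fragments and the lac promoter/operator are short matches to backbone sequence rather than functional payload elements.
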