Features (pLannotate 1.2.2; 19 found; start..end, strand, type, name):
     28..80      -  misc_feature   bom (fragment): basis of mobility region from pBR322
    235..614     +  enhancer       CMV enhancer: human cytomegalovirus immediate early enhancer
    615..818     +  promoter       CMV promoter: human cytomegalovirus (CMV) immediate early promoter
    814..847     +  LTR            5' LTR (truncated) (fragment): truncated 5' long terminal repeat (LTR) from HIV-1
    863..881     +  promoter       T7 promoter: promoter for bacteriophage T7 RNA polymerase
    964..1188    +  polyA_signal   bGH poly(A) signal: bovine growth hormone polyadenylation signal
   1192..1213    +  promoter       SV40 promoter (fragment): SV40 enhancer and early promoter
   1234..1662    +  rep_origin     f1 ori (sequence partly withheld): f1 bacteriophage origin of replication; arrow indicates direction of (+) strand synthesis
   1676..2005    +  promoter       SV40 promoter: SV40 enhancer and early promoter
   2072..2863    +  CDS            neo: KKA2_KLEPN - Also known as kan, nptII. Experimental evidence at protein level: Swiss-Prot protein existence level 1. Resistance to kanamycin, neomycin, paromomycin, ribostamycin, butirosin and gentamicin B. From Klebsiella pneumoniae.
   2887..3045    +  CDS            ble (fragment): BLE_KLEPN - Experimental evidence at protein level: Swiss-Prot protein existence level 1. Binding protein with a strong affinity to the bleomycin family of antibiotics. Binds to CL990; an antimitotic-antibiotic compound. From Klebsiella pneumoniae.
   3040..3161    +  polyA_signal   SV40 poly(A) signal: SV40 polyadenylation signal
   3234..3250    -  protein_bind   lac operator: The lac repressor binds to the lac operator to inhibit transcription in E. coli. This inhibition can be relieved by adding lactose or isopropyl-β-D-thiogalactopyranoside (IPTG). lac repressor encoded by lacI
   3258..3288    -  promoter       lac promoter: promoter for the E. coli lac operon
   3303..3324    -  protein_bind   CAP binding site: CAP binding activates transcription in the presence of cAMP. E. coli catabolite activator protein
   3337..3429    -  CDS            lacI (fragment): lac repressor; lacI; The lac repressor binds to the lac operator to inhibit transcription in E. coli. This inhibition can be relieved by adding lactose or isopropyl-β-D-thiogalactopyranoside (IPTG).
   3612..4197    -  rep_origin     ori: high-copy-number ColE1/pMB1/pBR322/pUC origin of replication
   4368..5228    -  CDS            AmpR: β-lactamase; bla; confers resistance to ampicillin, carbenicillin, and related antibiotics
   5229..5333    -  promoter       AmpR promoter: bla
>Addgene plasmid #131172 | pOVC2 | depositor full sequence | sequence record 251421 | Full Sequence
GACGGATCGGGAGATCTCCCGATCCCCTATGGTGCACTCTCAGTACAATCTGCTCTGATGCCGCATAGTT
AAGCCAGTATCTGCTCCCTGCTTGTGTGTTGGAGGTCGCTGAGTAGTGCGCGAGCAAAATTTAAGCTACA
ACAAGGCAAGGCTTGACCGACAATTGCATGAAGAATCTGCTTAGGGTTAGGCGTTTTGCGCTGCTTCGCG
ATGTACGGGCCAGATATACGCGTTGACATTGATTATTGACTAGTTATTAATAGTAATCAATTACGGGGTC
ATTAGTTCATAGCCCATATATGGAGTTCCGCGTTACATAACTTACGGTAAATGGCCCGCCTGGCTGACCG
CCCAACGACCCCCGCCCATTGACGTCAATAATGACGTATGTTCCCATAGTAACGCCAATAGGGACTTTCC
ATTGACGTCAATGGGTGGAGTATTTACGGTAAACTGCCCACTTGGCAGTACATCAAGTGTATCATATGCC
AAGTACGCCCCCTATTGACGTCAATGACGGTAAATGGCCCGCCTGGCATTATGCCCAGTACATGACCTTA
TGGGACTTTCCTACTTGGCAGTACATCTACGTATTAGTCATCGCTATTACCATGGTGATGCGGTTTTGGC
AGTACATCAATGGGCGTGGATAGCGGTTTGACTCACGGGGATTTCCAAGTCTCCACCCCATTGACGTCAA
TGGGAGTTTGTTTTGGCACCAAAATCAACGGGACTTTCCAAAATGTCGTAACAACTCCGCCCCATTGACG
CAAATGGGCGGTAGGCGTGTACGGTGGGAGGTCTATATAAGCAGAGCTCTCTGGCTAACTAGAGAACCCA
CTGCTTACTGGCTTATCGAAATTAATACGACTCACTATAGGGAGACCCAAGCTGACCATGGCCACCGGTC
CCGGGGAATTCTCAGGCTCTGGATCCTAAGTTTAAACCGCTGATCAGCCTCGACTGTGCCTTCTAGTTGC
CAGCCATCTGTTGTTTGCCCCTCCCCCGTGCCTTCCTTGACCCTGGAAGGTGCCACTCCCACTGTCCTTT
CCTAATAAAATGAGGAAATTGCATCGCATTGTCTGAGTAGGTGTCATTCTATTCTGGGGGGTGGGGTGGG
GCAGGACAGCAAGGGGGAGGATTGGGAAGACAATAGCAGGCATGCTGGGGATGCGGTGGGCTCTATGGCT
TCTGAGGCGGAAAGAACCAGCTGGGGCTCTAGGGGGTATCCCC
[124 nt withheld, positions 1234-1357]
C
[91 nt withheld, positions 1359-1449]
A
[49 nt withheld, positions 1451-1499]
CCTTTGACGTTGGAGTCCACGTTCTTT
[37 nt withheld, positions 1527-1563]
ACCCTATCTCGGTCTATTCTTTTGATTTATAAGGGATTTTGCCGATTTCGGCCTATTGGTTAAAAAATGA
GCTGATTTAACAAAAATTTAACGCGAATTAATTCTGTGGAATGTGTGTCAGTTAGGGTGTGGAAAGTCCC
CAGGCTCCCCAGCAGGCAGAAGTATGCAAAGCATGCATCTCAATTAGTCAGCAACCAGGTGTGGAAAGTC
CCCAGGCTCCCCAGCAGGCAGAAGTATGCAAAGCATGCATCTCAATTAGTCAGCAACCATAGTCCCGCCC
CTAACTCCGCCCATCCCGCCCCTAACTCCGCCCAGTTCCGCCCATTCTCCGCCCCATGGCTGACTAATTT
TTTTTATTTATGCAGAGGCCGAGGCCGCCTCTGCCTCTGAGCTATTCCAGAAGTAGTGAGGAGGCTTTTT
TGGAGGCCTAGGCTTTTGCAAAAAGCTCTCGGGAGCTTGTATATCCATTTTCGGATCTGATCAAGAGACA
GGATGAGGATCGTTTCGCATGATTGAACAAGATGGATTGCACGCAGGTTCTCCGGCCGCTTGGGTGGAGA
GGCTATTCGGCTATGACTGGGCACAACAGACAATCGGCTGCTCTGATGCCGCCGTGTTCCGGCTGTCAGC
GCAGGGGCGCCCGGTTCTTTTTGTCAAGACCGACCTGTCCGGTGCCCTGAATGAACTGCAGGACGAGGCA
GCGCGGCTATCGTGGCTGGCCACGACGGGCGTTCCTTGCGCAGCTGTGCTCGACGTTGTCACTGAAGCGG
GAAGGGACTGGCTGCTATTGGGCGAAGTGCCGGGGCAGGATCTCCTGTCATCTCACCTTGCTCCTGCCGA
GAAAGTATCCATCATGGCTGATGCAATGCGGCGGCTGCATACGCTTGATCCGGCTACCTGCCCATTCGAC
CACCAAGCGAAACATCGCATCGAGCGAGCACGTACTCGGATGGAAGCCGGTCTTGTCGATCAGGATGATC
TGGACGAAGAGCATCAGGGGCTCGCGCCAGCCGAACTGTTCGCCAGGCTCAAGGCGCGCATGCCCGACGG
CGAGGATCTCGTCGTGACCCATGGCGATGCCTGCTTGCCGAATATCATGGTGGAAAATGGCCGCTTTTCT
GGATTCATCGACTGTGGCCGGCTGGGTGTGGCGGACCGCTATCAGGACATAGCGTTGGCTACCCGTGATA
TTGCTGAAGAGCTTGGCGGCGAATGGGCTGACCGCTTCCTCGTGCTTTACGGTATCGCCGCTCCCGATTC
GCAGCGCATCGCCTTCTATCGCCTTCTTGACGAGTTCTTCTGAGCGGGACTCTGGGGTTCGAAATGACCG
ACCAAGCGACGCCCAACCTGCCATCACGAGATTTCGATTCCACCGCCGCCTTCTATGAAAGGTTGGGCTT
CGGAATCGTTTTCCGGGACGCCGGCTGGATGATCCTCCAGCGCGGGGATCTCATGCTGGAGTTCTTCGCC
CACCCCAACTTGTTTATTGCAGCTTATAATGGTTACAAATAAAGCAATAGCATCACAAATTTCACAAATA
AAGCATTTTTTTCACTGCATTCTAGTTGTGGTTTGTCCAAACTCATCAATGTATCTTATCATGTCTGTAT
ACCGTCGACCTCTAGCTAGAGCTTGGCGTAATCATGGTCATAGCTGTTTCCTGTGTGAAATTGTTATCCG
CTCACAATTCCACACAACATACGAGCCGGAAGCATAAAGTGTAAAGCCTGGGGTGCCTAATGAGTGAGCT
AACTCACATTAATTGCGTTGCGCTCACTGCCCGCTTTCCAGTCGGGAAACCTGTCGTGCCAGCTGCATTA
ATGAATCGGCCAACGCGCGGGGAGAGGCGGTTTGCGTATTGGGCGCTCTTCCGCTTCCTCGCTCACTGAC
TCGCTGCGCTCGGTCGTTCGGCTGCGGCGAGCGGTATCAGCTCACTCAAAGGCGGTAATACGGTTATCCA
CAGAATCAGGGGATAACGCAGGAAAGAACATGTGAGCAAAAGGCCAGCAAAAGGCCAGGAACCGTAAAAA
GGCCGCGTTGCTGGCGTTTTTCCATAGGCTCCGCCCCCCTGACGAGCATCACAAAAATCGACGCTCAAGT
CAGAGGTGGCGAAACCCGACAGGACTATAAAGATACCAGGCGTTTCCCCCTGGAAGCTCCCTCGTGCGCT
CTCCTGTTCCGACCCTGCCGCTTACCGGATACCTGTCCGCCTTTCTCCCTTCGGGAAGCGTGGCGCTTTC
TCATAGCTCACGCTGTAGGTATCTCAGTTCGGTGTAGGTCGTTCGCTCCAAGCTGGGCTGTGTGCACGAA
CCCCCCGTTCAGCCCGACCGCTGCGCCTTATCCGGTAACTATCGTCTTGAGTCCAACCCGGTAAGACACG
ACTTATCGCCACTGGCAGCAGCCACTGGTAACAGGATTAGCAGAGCGAGGTATGTAGGCGGTGCTACAGA
GTTCTTGAAGTGGTGGCCTAACTACGGCTACACTAGAAGAACAGTATTTGGTATCTGCGCTCTGCTGAAG
CCAGTTACCTTCGGAAAAAGAGTTGGTAGCTCTTGATCCGGCAAACAAACCACCGCTGGTAGCGGTTTTT
TTGTTTGCAAGCAGCAGATTACGCGCAGAAAAAAAGGATCTCAAGAAGATCCTTTGATCTTTTCTACGGG
GTCTGACGCTCAGTGGAACGAAAACTCACGTTAAGGGATTTTGGTCATGAGATTATCAAAAAGGATCTTC
ACCTAGATCCTTTTAAATTAAAAATGAAGTTTTAAATCAATCTAAAGTATATATGAGTAAACTTGGTCTG
ACAGTTACCAATGCTTAATCAGTGAGGCACCTATCTCAGCGATCTGTCTATTTCGTTCATCCATAGTTGC
CTGACTCCCCGTCGTGTAGATAACTACGATACGGGAGGGCTTACCATCTGGCCCCAGTGCTGCAATGATA
CCGCGAGACCCACGCTCACCGGCTCCAGATTTATCAGCAATAAACCAGCCAGCCGGAAGGGCCGAGCGCA
GAAGTGGTCCTGCAACTTTATCCGCCTCCATCCAGTCTATTAATTGTTGCCGGGAAGCTAGAGTAAGTAG
TTCGCCAGTTAATAGTTTGCGCAACGTTGTTGCCATTGCTACAGGCATCGTGGTGTCACGCTCGTCGTTT
GGTATGGCTTCATTCAGCTCCGGTTCCCAACGATCAAGGCGAGTTACATGATCCCCCATGTTGTGCAAAA
AAGCGGTTAGCTCCTTCGGTCCTCCGATCGTTGTCAGAAGTAAGTTGGCCGCAGTGTTATCACTCATGGT
TATGGCAGCACTGCATAATTCTCTTACTGTCATGCCATCCGTAAGATGCTTTTCTGTGACTGGTGAGTAC
TCAACCAAGTCATTCTGAGAATAGTGTATGCGGCGACCGAGTTGCTCTTGCCCGGCGTCAATACGGGATA
ATACCGCGCCACATAGCAGAACTTTAAAAGTGCTCATCATTGGAAAACGTTCTTCGGGGCGAAAACTCTC
AAGGATCTTACCGCTGTTGAGATCCAGTTCGATGTAACCCACTCGTGCACCCAACTGATCTTCAGCATCT
TTTACTTTCACCAGCGTTTCTGGGTGAGCAAAAACAGGAAGGCAAAATGCCGCAAAAAAGGGAATAAGGG
CGACACGGAAATGTTGAATACTCATACTCTTCCTTTTTCAATATTATTGAAGCATTTATCAGGGTTATTG
TCTCATGAGCGGATACATATTTGAATGTATTTAGAAAAATAAACAAATAGGGGTTCCGCGCACATTTCCC
CGAAAAGTGCCACCTGACGTC
