Features (pLannotate 1.2.2; 19 found; start..end, strand, type, name):
    111..490     +  enhancer       CMV enhancer: human cytomegalovirus immediate early enhancer
    491..694     +  promoter       CMV promoter: human cytomegalovirus (CMV) immediate early promoter
    690..723     +  LTR            5' LTR (truncated) (fragment): truncated 5' long terminal repeat (LTR) from HIV-1
    739..757     +  promoter       T7 promoter: promoter for bacteriophage T7 RNA polymerase
    840..1064    +  polyA_signal   bGH poly(A) signal: bovine growth hormone polyadenylation signal
   1068..1089    +  promoter       SV40 promoter (fragment): SV40 enhancer and early promoter
   1110..1538    +  rep_origin     f1 ori (sequence partly withheld): f1 bacteriophage origin of replication; arrow indicates direction of (+) strand synthesis
   1552..1881    +  promoter       SV40 promoter: SV40 enhancer and early promoter
   1948..2739    +  CDS            neo: KKA2_KLEPN - Also known as kan, nptII. Experimental evidence at protein level: Swiss-Prot protein existence level 1. Resistance to kanamycin, neomycin, paromomycin, ribostamycin, butirosin and gentamicin B. From Klebsiella pneumoniae.
   2763..2921    +  CDS            ble (fragment): BLE_KLEPN - Experimental evidence at protein level: Swiss-Prot protein existence level 1. Binding protein with a strong affinity to the bleomycin family of antibiotics. Binds to CL990; an antimitotic-antibiotic compound. From Klebsiella pneumoniae.
   2916..3037    +  polyA_signal   SV40 poly(A) signal: SV40 polyadenylation signal
   3110..3126    -  protein_bind   lac operator: The lac repressor binds to the lac operator to inhibit transcription in E. coli. This inhibition can be relieved by adding lactose or isopropyl-β-D-thiogalactopyranoside (IPTG). lac repressor encoded by lacI
   3134..3164    -  promoter       lac promoter: promoter for the E. coli lac operon
   3179..3200    -  protein_bind   CAP binding site: CAP binding activates transcription in the presence of cAMP. E. coli catabolite activator protein
   3213..3305    -  CDS            lacI (fragment): lac repressor; lacI; The lac repressor binds to the lac operator to inhibit transcription in E. coli. This inhibition can be relieved by adding lactose or isopropyl-β-D-thiogalactopyranoside (IPTG).
   3488..4076    -  rep_origin     ori: high-copy-number ColE1/pMB1/pBR322/pUC origin of replication
   4247..5107    -  CDS            AmpR: β-lactamase; bla; confers resistance to ampicillin, carbenicillin, and related antibiotics
   5108..5212    -  promoter       AmpR promoter: bla
   5271..5323    -  misc_feature   bom (fragment): basis of mobility region from pBR322
>Addgene plasmid #131172 | pOVC2 | addgene full sequence | sequence record 256814 | Addgene NGS Result
CAAAATTTAAGCTACAACAAGGCAAGGCTTGACCGACAATTGCATGAAGAATCTGCTTAGGGTTAGGCGT
TTTGCGCTGCTTCGCGATGTACGGGCCAGATATACGCGTTGACATTGATTATTGACTAGTTATTAATAGT
AATCAATTACGGGGTCATTAGTTCATAGCCCATATATGGAGTTCCGCGTTACATAACTTACGGTAAATGG
CCCGCCTGGCTGACCGCCCAACGACCCCCGCCCATTGACGTCAATAATGACGTATGTTCCCATAGTAACG
CCAATAGGGACTTTCCATTGACGTCAATGGGTGGAGTATTTACGGTAAACTGCCCACTTGGCAGTACATC
AAGTGTATCATATGCCAAGTACGCCCCCTATTGACGTCAATGACGGTAAATGGCCCGCCTGGCATTATGC
CCAGTACATGACCTTATGGGACTTTCCTACTTGGCAGTACATCTACGTATTAGTCATCGCTATTACCATG
GTGATGCGGTTTTGGCAGTACATCAATGGGCGTGGATAGCGGTTTGACTCACGGGGATTTCCAAGTCTCC
ACCCCATTGACGTCAATGGGAGTTTGTTTTGGCACCAAAATCAACGGGACTTTCCAAAATGTCGTAACAA
CTCCGCCCCATTGACGCAAATGGGCGGTAGGCGTGTACGGTGGGAGGTCTATATAAGCAGAGCTCTCTGG
CTAACTAGAGAACCCACTGCTTACTGGCTTATCGAAATTAATACGACTCACTATAGGGAGACCCAAGCTG
ACCATGGCCACCGGTCCCGGGGAATTCTCAGGCTCTGGATCCTAAGTTTAAACCGCTGATCAGCCTCGAC
TGTGCCTTCTAGTTGCCAGCCATCTGTTGTTTGCCCCTCCCCCGTGCCTTCCTTGACCCTGGAAGGTGCC
ACTCCCACTGTCCTTTCCTAATAAAATGAGGAAATTGCATCGCATTGTCTGAGTAGGTGTCATTCTATTC
TGGGGGGTGGGGTGGGGCAGGACAGCAAGGGGGAGGATTGGGAAGACAATAGCAGGCATGCTGGGGATGC
GGTGGGCTCTATGGCTTCTGAGGCGGAAAGAACCAGCTGGGGCTCTAGGGGGTATCCCC
[124 nt withheld, positions 1110-1233]
C
[91 nt withheld, positions 1235-1325]
A
[49 nt withheld, positions 1327-1375]
CCTTTGACGTTGGAGTCCACGTTCTTT
[37 nt withheld, positions 1403-1439]
ACCCTATCTCGGTCTATTCTTTTGATTTATAAGGGATTTTGCCGATTTCGGCCTATTGGTTAAAAAATGA
GCTGATTTAACAAAAATTTAACGCGAATTAATTCTGTGGAATGTGTGTCAGTTAGGGTGTGGAAAGTCCC
CAGGCTCCCCAGCAGGCAGAAGTATGCAAAGCATGCATCTCAATTAGTCAGCAACCAGGTGTGGAAAGTC
CCCAGGCTCCCCAGCAGGCAGAAGTATGCAAAGCATGCATCTCAATTAGTCAGCAACCATAGTCCCGCCC
CTAACTCCGCCCATCCCGCCCCTAACTCCGCCCAGTTCCGCCCATTCTCCGCCCCATGGCTGACTAATTT
TTTTTATTTATGCAGAGGCCGAGGCCGCCTCTGCCTCTGAGCTATTCCAGAAGTAGTGAGGAGGCTTTTT
TGGAGGCCTAGGCTTTTGCAAAAAGCTCTCGGGAGCTTGTATATCCATTTTCGGATCTGATCAAGAGACA
GGATGAGGATCGTTTCGCATGATTGAACAAGATGGATTGCACGCAGGTTCTCCGGCCGCTTGGGTGGAGA
GGCTATTCGGCTATGACTGGGCACAACAGACAATCGGCTGCTCTGATGCCGCCGTGTTCCGGCTGTCAGC
GCAGGGGCGCCCGGTTCTTTTTGTCAAGACCGACCTGTCCGGTGCCCTGAATGAACTGCAGGACGAGGCA
GCGCGGCTATCGTGGCTGGCCACGACGGGCGTTCCTTGCGCAGCTGTGCTCGACGTTGTCACTGAAGCGG
GAAGGGACTGGCTGCTATTGGGCGAAGTGCCGGGGCAGGATCTCCTGTCATCTCACCTTGCTCCTGCCGA
GAAAGTATCCATCATGGCTGATGCAATGCGGCGGCTGCATACGCTTGATCCGGCTACCTGCCCATTCGAC
CACCAAGCGAAACATCGCATCGAGCGAGCACGTACTCGGATGGAAGCCGGTCTTGTCGATCAGGATGATC
TGGACGAAGAGCATCAGGGGCTCGCGCCAGCCGAACTGTTCGCCAGGCTCAAGGCGCGCATGCCCGACGG
CGAGGATCTCGTCGTGACCCATGGCGATGCCTGCTTGCCGAATATCATGGTGGAAAATGGCCGCTTTTCT
GGATTCATCGACTGTGGCCGGCTGGGTGTGGCGGACCGCTATCAGGACATAGCGTTGGCTACCCGTGATA
TTGCTGAAGAGCTTGGCGGCGAATGGGCTGACCGCTTCCTCGTGCTTTACGGTATCGCCGCTCCCGATTC
GCAGCGCATCGCCTTCTATCGCCTTCTTGACGAGTTCTTCTGAGCGGGACTCTGGGGTTCGAAATGACCG
ACCAAGCGACGCCCAACCTGCCATCACGAGATTTCGATTCCACCGCCGCCTTCTATGAAAGGTTGGGCTT
CGGAATCGTTTTCCGGGACGCCGGCTGGATGATCCTCCAGCGCGGGGATCTCATGCTGGAGTTCTTCGCC
CACCCCAACTTGTTTATTGCAGCTTATAATGGTTACAAATAAAGCAATAGCATCACAAATTTCACAAATA
AAGCATTTTTTTCACTGCATTCTAGTTGTGGTTTGTCCAAACTCATCAATGTATCTTATCATGTCTGTAT
ACCGTCGACCTCTAGCTAGAGCTTGGCGTAATCATGGTCATAGCTGTTTCCTGTGTGAAATTGTTATCCG
CTCACAATTCCACACAACATACGAGCCGGAAGCATAAAGTGTAAAGCCTGGGGTGCCTAATGAGTGAGCT
AACTCACATTAATTGCGTTGCGCTCACTGCCCGCTTTCCAGTCGGGAAACCTGTCGTGCCAGCTGCATTA
ATGAATCGGCCAACGCGCGGGGAGAGGCGGTTTGCGTATTGGGCGCTCTTCCGCTTCCTCGCTCACTGAC
TCGCTGCGCTCGGTCGTTCGGCTGCGGCGAGCGGTATCAGCTCACTCAAAGGCGGTAATACGGTTATCCA
CAGAATCAGGGGATAACGCAGGAAAGAACATGTGAGCAAAAGGCCAGCAAAAGGCCAGGAACCGTAAAAA
GGCCGCGTTGCTGGCGTTTTTCCATAGGCTCCGCCCCCCTGACGAGCATCACAAAAATCGACGCTCAAGT
CAGAGGTGGCGAAACCCGACAGGACTATAAAGATACCAGGCGTTTCCCCCTGGAAGCTCCCTCGTGCGCT
CTCCTGTTCCGACCCTGCCGCTTACCGGATACCTGTCCGCCTTTCTCCCTTCGGGAAGCGTGGCGCTTTC
TCATAGCTCACGCTGTAGGTATCTCAGTTCGGTGTAGGTCGTTCGCTCCAAGCTGGGCTGTGTGCACGAA
CCCCCCGTTCAGCCCGACCGCTGCGCCTTATCCGGTAACTATCGTCTTGAGTCCAACCCGGTAAGACACG
ACTTATCGCCACTGGCAGCAGCCACTGGTAACAGGATTAGCAGAGCGAGGTATGTAGGCGGTGCTACAGA
GTTCTTGAAGTGGTGGCCTAACTACGGCTACACTAGAAGAACAGTATTTGGTATCTGCGCTCTGCTGAAG
CCAGTTACCTTCGGAAAAAGAGTTGGTAGCTCTTGATCCGGCAAACAAACCACCGCTGGTAGCGGTGGTT
TTTTTGTTTGCAAGCAGCAGATTACGCGCAGAAAAAAAGGATCTCAAGAAGATCCTTTGATCTTTTCTAC
GGGGTCTGACGCTCAGTGGAACGAAAACTCACGTTAAGGGATTTTGGTCATGAGATTATCAAAAAGGATC
TTCACCTAGATCCTTTTAAATTAAAAATGAAGTTTTAAATCAATCTAAAGTATATATGAGTAAACTTGGT
CTGACAGTTACCAATGCTTAATCAGTGAGGCACCTATCTCAGCGATCTGTCTATTTCGTTCATCCATAGT
TGCCTGACTCCCCGTCGTGTAGATAACTACGATACGGGAGGGCTTACCATCTGGCCCCAGTGCTGCAATG
ATACCGCGAGACCCACGCTCACCGGCTCCAGATTTATCAGCAATAAACCAGCCAGCCGGAAGGGCCGAGC
GCAGAAGTGGTCCTGCAACTTTATCCGCCTCCATCCAGTCTATTAATTGTTGCCGGGAAGCTAGAGTAAG
TAGTTCGCCAGTTAATAGTTTGCGCAACGTTGTTGCCATTGCTACAGGCATCGTGGTGTCACGCTCGTCG
TTTGGTATGGCTTCATTCAGCTCCGGTTCCCAACGATCAAGGCGAGTTACATGATCCCCCATGTTGTGCA
AAAAAGCGGTTAGCTCCTTCGGTCCTCCGATCGTTGTCAGAAGTAAGTTGGCCGCAGTGTTATCACTCAT
GGTTATGGCAGCACTGCATAATTCTCTTACTGTCATGCCATCCGTAAGATGCTTTTCTGTGACTGGTGAG
TACTCAACCAAGTCATTCTGAGAATAGTGTATGCGGCGACCGAGTTGCTCTTGCCCGGCGTCAATACGGG
ATAATACCGCGCCACATAGCAGAACTTTAAAAGTGCTCATCATTGGAAAACGTTCTTCGGGGCGAAAACT
CTCAAGGATCTTACCGCTGTTGAGATCCAGTTCGATGTAACCCACTCGTGCACCCAACTGATCTTCAGCA
TCTTTTACTTTCACCAGCGTTTCTGGGTGAGCAAAAACAGGAAGGCAAAATGCCGCAAAAAAGGGAATAA
GGGCGACACGGAAATGTTGAATACTCATACTCTTCCTTTTTCAATATTATTGAAGCATTTATCAGGGTTA
TTGTCTCATGAGCGGATACATATTTGAATGTATTTAGAAAAATAAACAAATAGGGGTTCCGCGCACATTT
CCCCGAAAAGTGCCACCTGACGTCGACGGATCGGGAGATCTCCCGATCCCCTATGGTGCACTCTCAGTAC
AATCTGCTCTGATGCCGCATAGTTAAGCCAGTATCTGCTCCCTGCTTGTGTGTTGGAGGTCGCTGAGTAG
TGCGCGAG
