>Addgene plasmid #131172 | pOVC2 | depositor partial sequence | sequence record 251422 | pOVC2
ACCATGGCCACCGGTCCCGGGGAATTCTCAGGCTCTGGATCCTAA
